>Addgene plasmid #133913 | pET28-His6-GFP-C-LACE | addgene full sequence | sequence record 261502 | Addgene NGS Result
CCTCTAGAAATAATTTTGTTTAACTTTAAGAAGGAGATATACCATGGGCAGTTCACATCATCATCATCAT
CACAGCAGCGGTGCCGAAAACTTATATTTTCAGGGTATGCGTAAAGGCGAAGAATTATTTACGGGCGTAG
TGCCTATTTTAGTGGAACTGGATGGCGATGTGAATGGACACAAGTTTAGCGTGCGTGGCGAAGGTGAAGG
CGATGCGACAAATGGCAAGCTGACGCTGAAATTTATCTGTACGACCGGTAAACTGCCGGTTCCCTGGCCG
ACCCTGGTTACCACCCTGACATACGGTGTGCAATGCTTCGCCCGCTATCCAGATCACATGAAACAGCATG
ACTTTTTCAAGAGCGCGATGCCCGAAGGCTACGTTCAAGAGCGTACCATCAGCTTCAAAGATGACGGCAC
TTATAAAACCCGCGCGGAAGTAAAGTTTGAAGGTGATACACTGGTCAATCGCATCGAACTGAAGGGTATT
GACTTTAAAGAAGATGGCAACATCTTAGGCCATAAATTAGAGTATAACTTCAACTCACACAATGTGTACA
TTACGGCAGACAAACAGAAGAACGGTATTAAGGCCAACTTCAAGATTCGTCATAACGTAGAAGATGGCTC
GGTCCAGTTAGCGGATCACTATCAACAGAATACCCCTATTGGCGATGGTCCAGTTCTGCTGCCGGATAAT
CACTACCTGAGTACGCAGTCAGTCCTGTCGAAAGACCCGAATGAGAAACGCGACCATATGGTTCTGTTAG
AATTCGTAACTGCCGCAGGCATTACCCACGGCATGGACGAGCTGTACAAAGGTAGCGGTCCGCGTAAGGT
TATCAAAATGGAATCGGAAGAGTAACTCGAGCACCACCACCACCACCACTGAGATCCGGCTGCTAACAAA
GCCCGAAAGGAAGCTGAGTTGGCTGCTGCCACCGCTGAGCAATAACTAGCATAACCCCTTGGGGCCTCTA
AACGGGTCTTGAGGGGTTTTTTGCTGAAAGGAGGAACTATATCCGGATTGGCGAATGGG
[124 nt withheld, positions 1040-1163]
C
[91 nt withheld, positions 1165-1255]
A
[49 nt withheld, positions 1257-1305]
CCTTTGACGTTGGAGTCCACGTTCTTT
[37 nt withheld, positions 1333-1369]
ACCCTATCTCGGTCTATTCTTTTGATTTATAAGGGATTTTGCCGATTTCGGCCTATTGGTTAAAAAATGA
GCTGATTTAACAAAAATTTAACGCGAATTTTAACAAAATATTAACGCTTACAATTTAGGTGGCACTTTTC
GGGGAAATGTGCGCGGAACCCCTATTTGTTTATTTTTCTAAATACATTCAAATATGTATCCGCTCATGAA
TTAATTCTTAGAAAAACTCATCGAGCATCAAATGAAACTGCAATTTATTCATATCAGGATTATCAATACC
ATATTTTTGAAAAAGCCGTTTCTGTAATGAAGGAGAAAACTCACCGAGGCAGTTCCATAGGATGGCAAGA
TCCTGGTATCGGTCTGCGATTCCGACTCGTCCAACATCAATACAACCTATTAATTTCCCCTCGTCAAAAA
TAAGGTTATCAAGTGAGAAATCACCATGAGTGACGACTGAATCCGGTGAGAATGGCAAAAGTTTATGCAT
TTCTTTCCAGACTTGTTCAACAGGCCAGCCATTACGCTCGTCATCAAAATCACTCGCATCAACCAAACCG
TTATTCATTCGTGATTGCGCCTGAGCGAGACGAAATACGCGATCGCTGTTAAAAGGACAATTACAAACAG
GAATCGAATGCAACCGGCGCAGGAACACTGCCAGCGCATCAACAATATTTTCACCTGAATCAGGATATTC
TTCTAATACCTGGAATGCTGTTTTCCCGGGGATCGCAGTGGTGAGTAACCATGCATCATCAGGAGTACGG
ATAAAATGCTTGATGGTCGGAAGAGGCATAAATTCCGTCAGCCAGTTTAGTCTGACCATCTCATCTGTAA
CATCATTGGCAACGCTACCTTTGCCATGTTTCAGAAACAACTCTGGCGCATCGGGCTTCCCATACAATCG
ATAGATTGTCGCACCTGATTGCCCGACATTATCGCGAGCCCATTTATACCCATATAAATCAGCATCCATG
TTGGAATTTAATCGCGGCCTAGAGCAAGACGTTTCCCGTTGAATATGGCTCATAACACCCCTTGTATTAC
TGTTTATGTAAGCAGACAGTTTTATTGTTCATGACCAAAATCCCTTAACGTGAGTTTTCGTTCCACTGAG
CGTCAGACCCCGTAGAAAAGATCAAAGGATCTTCTTGAGATCCTTTTTTTCTGCGCGTAATCTGCTGCTT
GCAAACAAAAAAACCACCGCTACCAGCGGTGGTTTGTTTGCCGGATCAAGAGCTACCAACTCTTTTTCCG
AAGGTAACTGGCTTCAGCAGAGCGCAGATACCAAATACTGTCCTTCTAGTGTAGCCGTAGTTAGGCCACC
ACTTCAAGAACTCTGTAGCACCGCCTACATACCTCGCTCTGCTAATCCTGTTACCAGTGGCTGCTGCCAG
TGGCGATAAGTCGTGTCTTACCGGGTTGGACTCAAGACGATAGTTACCGGATAAGGCGCAGCGGTCGGGC
TGAACGGGGGGTTCGTGCACACAGCCCAGCTTGGAGCGAACGACCTACACCGAACTGAGATACCTACAGC
GTGAGCTATGAGAAAGCGCCACGCTTCCCGAAGGGAGAAAGGCGGACAGGTATCCGGTAAGCGGCAGGGT
CGGAACAGGAGAGCGCACGAGGGAGCTTCCAGGGGGAAACGCCTGGTATCTTTATAGTCCTGTCGGGTTT
CGCCACCTCTGACTTGAGCGTCGATTTTTGTGATGCTCGTCAGGGGGGCGGAGCCTATGGAAAAACGCCA
GCAACGCGGCCTTTTTACGGTTCCTGGCCTTTTGCTGGCCTTTTGCTCACATGTTCTTTCCTGCGTTATC
CCCTGATTCTGTGGATAACCGTATTACCGCCTTTGAGTGAGCTGATACCGCTCGCCGCAGCCGAACGACC
GAGCGCAGCGAGTCAGTGAGCGAGGAAGCGGAAGAGCGCCTGATGCGGTATTTTCTCCTTACGCATCTGT
GCGGTATTTCACACCGCAATGGTGCACTCTCAGTACAATCTGCTCTGATGCCGCATAGTTAAGCCAGTAT
ACACTCCGCTATCGCTACGTGACTGGGTCATGGCTGCGCCCCGACACCCGCCAACACCCGCTGACGCGCC
CTGACGGGCTTGTCTGCTCCCGGCATCCGCTTACAGACAAGCTGTGACCGTCTCCGGGAGCTGCATGTGT
CAGAGGTTTTCACCGTCATCACCGAAACGCGCGAGGCAGCTGCGGTAAAGCTCATCAGCGTGGTCGTGAA
GCGATTCACAGATGTCTGCCTGTTCATCCGCGTCCAGCTCGTTGAGTTTCTCCAGAAGCGTTAATGTCTG
GCTTCTGATAAAGCGGGCCATGTTAAGGGCGGTTTTTTCCTGTTTGGTCACTGATGCCTCCGTGTAAGGG
GGATTTCTGTTCATGGGGGTAATGATACCGATGAAACGAGAGAGGATGCTCACGATACGGGTTACTGATG
ATGAACATGCCCGGTTACTGGAACGTTGTGAGGGTAAACAACTGGCGGTATGGATGCGGCGGGACCAGAG
AAAAATCACTCAGGGTCAATGCCAGCGCTTCGTTAATACAGATGTAGGTGTTCCACAGGGTAGCCAGCAG
CATCCTGCGATGCAGATCCGGAACATAATGGTGCAGGGCGCTGACTTCCGCGTTTCCAGACTTTACGAAA
CACGGAAACCGAAGACCATTCATGTTGTTGCTCAGGTCGCAGACGTTTTGCAGCAGCAGTCGCTTCACGT
TCGCTCGCGTATCGGTGATTCATTCTGCTAACCAGTAAGGCAACCCCGCCAGCCTAGCCGGGTCCTCAAC
GACAGGAGCACGATCATGCGCACCCGTGGGGCCGCCATGCCGGCGATAATGGCCTGCTTCTCGCCGAAAC
GTTTGGTGGCGGGACCAGTGACGAAGGCTTGAGCGAGGGCGTGCAAGATTCCGAATACCGCAAGCGACAG
GCCGATCATCGTCGCGCTCCAGCGAAAGCGGTCCTCGCCGAAAATGACCCAGAGCGCTGCCGGCACCTGT
CCTACGAGTTGCATGATAAAGAAGACAGTCATAAGTGCGGCGACGATAGTCATGCCCCGCGCCCACCGGA
AGGAGCTGACTGGGTTGAAGGCTCTCAAGGGCATCGGTCGAGATCCCGGTGCCTAATGAGTGAGCTAACT
TACATTAATTGCGTTGCGCTCACTGCCCGCTTTCCAGTCGGGAAACCTGTCGTGCCAGCTGCATTAATGA
ATCGGCCAACGCGCGGGGAGAGGCGGTTTGCGTATTGGGCGCCAGGGTGGTTTTTCTTTTCACCAGTGAG
ACGGGCAACAGCTGATTGCCCTTCACCGCCTGGCCCTGAGAGAGTTGCAGCAAGCGGTCCACGCTGGTTT
GCCCCAGCAGGCGAAAATCCTGTTTGATGGTGGTTAACGGCGGGATATAACATGAGCTGTCTTCGGTATC
GTCGTATCCCACTACCGAGATATCCGCACCAACGCGCAGCCCGGACTCGGTAATGGCGCGCATTGCGCCC
AGCGCCATCTGATCGTTGGCAACCAGCATCGCAGTGGGAACGATGCCCTCATTCAGCATTTGCATGGTTT
GTTGAAAACCGGACATGGCACTCCAGTCGCCTTCCCGTTCCGCTATCGGCTGAATTTGATTGCGAGTGAG
ATATTTATGCCAGCCAGCCAGACGCAGACGCGCCGAGACAGAACTTAATGGGCCCGCTAACAGCGCGATT
TGCTGGTGACCCAATGCGACCAGATGCTCCACGCCCAGTCGCGTACCGTCTTCATGGGAGAAAATAATAC
TGTTGATGGGTGTCTGGTCAGAGACATCAAGAAATAACGCCGGAACATTAGTGCAGGCAGCTTCCACAGC
AATGGCATCCTGGTCATCCAGCGGATAGTTAATGATCAGCCCACTGACGCGTTGCGCGAGAAGATTGTGC
ACCGCCGCTTTACAGGCTTCGACGCCGCTTCGTTCTACCATCGACACCACCACGCTGGCACCCAGTTGAT
CGGCGCGAGATTTAATCGCCGCGACAATTTGCGACGGCGCGTGCAGGGCCAGACTGGAGGTGGCAACGCC
AATCAGCAACGACTGTTTGCCCGCCAGTTGTTGTGCCACGCGGTTGGGAATGTAATTCAGCTCCGCCATC
GCCGCTTCCACTTTTTCCCGCGTTTTCGCAGAAACGTGGCTGGCCTGGTTCACCACGCGGGAAACGGTCT
GATAAGAGACACCGGCATACTCTGCGACATCGTATAACGTTACTGGTTTCACATTCACCACCCTGAATTG
ACTCTCTTCCGGGCGCTATCATGCCATACCGCGAAAGGTTTTGCGCCATTCGATGGTGTCCGGGATCTCG
ACGCTCTCCCTTATGCGACTCCTGCATTAGGAAGCAGCCCAGTAGTAGGTTGAGGCCGTTGAGCACCGCC
GCCGCAAGGAATGGTGCATGCAAGGAGATGGCGCCCAACAGTCCCCCGGCCACGGGGCCTGCCACCATAC
CCACGCCGAAACAAGCGCTCATGAGCCCGAAGTGGCGAGCCCGATCTTCCCCATCGGTGATGTCGGCGAT
ATAGGCGCCAGCAACCGCACCTGTGGCGCCGGTGATGCCGGCCACGATGCGTCCGGCGTAGAGGATCGAG
ATCTCGATCCCGCGAAATTAATACGACTCACTATAGGGGAATTGTGAGCGGATAACAATTCC
Features (pLannotate 1.2.2; 20 found; start..end, strand, type, name):
     15..37      +  RBS            RBS: efficient ribosome binding site from bacteriophage T7 gene 10 (Olins and Rangwala, 1989)
     56..72      +  CDS            capTEV™ (fragment): composite tag for in vivo biotinylation, TEV protease cleavage, and 6xHis tagging
    107..820     +  CDS            Superfolder GFP: Superfolder GFP is a basic (constitutively fluorescent) green fluorescent protein published in 2005, derived from Aequorea victoria. It is reported to be a very rapidly-maturing weak dimer.
    872..889     +  CDS            9xHis (fragment): 9xHis affinity tag
    899..948     +  CDS            SET1 (fragment): solubility-enhancement tag derived from T7 phage gene 10B
    956..1003    +  terminator     T7 terminator: transcription terminator for bacteriophage T7 RNA polymerase
   1040..1468    +  rep_origin     f1 ori (sequence partly withheld): f1 bacteriophage origin of replication; arrow indicates direction of (+) strand synthesis
   1521..1578    +  promoter       AmpR promoter (fragment): bla
   1587..2402    -  CDS            KanR: aminoglycoside phosphotransferase; aph(3')-Ia; confers resistance to kanamycin in bacteria or G418 (Geneticin®) in eukaryotes
   2524..3112    +  rep_origin     ori: high-copy-number ColE1/pMB1/pBR322/pUC origin of replication
   3298..3437    -  misc_feature   bom: basis of mobility region from pBR322
   3539..3730    -  CDS            rop: Rop protein, which maintains plasmids at low copy number; rop
   3747..4127    +  CDS            YPB1_ECOLX: Protein predicted: Swiss-Prot protein existence level 4. From Escherichia coli.
   4199..4490    -  CDS            TcR (fragment): tetracycline efflux protein; tet; confers resistance to tetracycline
   4505..4526    -  protein_bind   CAP binding site: CAP binding activates transcription in the presence of cAMP. E. coli catabolite activator protein
   4539..5621    -  CDS            lacI: lac repressor; lacI; The lac repressor binds to the lac operator to inhibit transcription in E. coli. This inhibition can be relieved by adding lactose or isopropyl-β-D-thiogalactopyranoside (IPTG).
   5622..5699    -  promoter       lacI promoter: lacI
   5707..5986    -  CDS            TcR (fragment): tetracycline efflux protein; tet; confers resistance to tetracycline
   6008..6026    +  promoter       T7 promoter: promoter for bacteriophage T7 RNA polymerase
   6027..6051    +  protein_bind   lac operator: The lac repressor binds to the lac operator to inhibit transcription in E. coli. This inhibition can be relieved by adding lactose or isopropyl-β-D-thiogalactopyranoside (IPTG). lac repressor encoded by lacI
