[The description below was written by a language model from this plasmid's Addgene catalogue record and pLannotate feature annotations shown in this document.]
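Description:
pET28-His6-GFP-C-LACE is a bacterial expression plasmid built on the Novagen pET28 backbone (about 6.05 kb in total) for producing a tagged superfolder GFP in E. coli. It is selected with kanamycin through the KanR aminoglycoside phosphotransferase gene. It replicates from a ColE1/pBR322-type origin accompanied by the bom region and the rop gene, consistent with the low copy number recorded. An f1 origin is also present. The short annotated tetracycline-resistance, AmpR promoter and CAP-site fragments appear to be residual pBR322-derived backbone sequence rather than functional elements.

The expression cassette is the standard pET arrangement. A T7 promoter is followed directly by a lac operator and the T7 gene 10 ribosome binding site, with a T7 terminator downstream. The plasmid's own lacI gene supplies repressor, so transcription needs a host that provides T7 RNA polymerase and is induced with IPTG or lactose. The insert, cloned between NcoI and XhoI, encodes sfGFP with an N-terminal His6 tag removable by TEV protease and a short C-terminal LACE tag. The feature table picks up the N-terminal tag only as a small fragment match to a composite TEV/His tag. It also shows a vector-derived His-tag sequence after the XhoI site, and the record does not say whether this is translated or lies beyond the insert's stop codon.

According to the associated publication, the LACE tag is a recognition motif for lysine acylation using conjugating enzymes. The fluorescent protein produced from this plasmid therefore likely serves as a purifiable model substrate for site-specific modification or ubiquitination of recombinant proteins.
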