Addgene plasmid #133913: pET28-His6-GFP-C-LACE
Purpose: Bacterial expression of His6-GFP-C-LACE
Depositing lab: Jeffrey Bode. Depositing organization: ETH Zurich (Swiss Federal Institute of Technology). Publication: Lysine acylation using conjugating enzymes for site-specific modification and ubiquitination of recombinant proteins. Hofmann R, Akimoto G, Wucherpfennig TG, Zeymer C, Bode JW. Nat Chem. 2020 Nov;12(11):1008-1015. doi: 10.1038/s41557-020-0528-y. Epub 2020 Sep 14. PubMed 32929246.
Backbone
  Vector backbone: pET28
  Backbone manufacturer: Novagen
  Backbone size w/o insert (bp): 5368
  Total vector size (bp): 6051
  Vector type: Bacterial Expression
Growth in bacteria
  Bacterial resistance: Kanamycin, 50 μg/mL
  Growth temperature: 37°C
  Growth strain: DH5alpha
  Copy number: Low Copy
Gene/Insert
  Gene/Insert name: superfolder green fluorescent protein (alt name: sfGFP)
  Insert size (bp): 824
  Promoter: T7
  Tag / fusion protein: LACE tag (GSGPRKVIKMESEE) (C terminal on insert); TEV-cleavable His6-tag (N terminal on insert)
  Cloning method: Restriction Enzyme; 5′ cloning site NcoI (not destroyed); 3′ cloning site XhoI (not destroyed)
  Sequencing primers: 5′ T7; 3′ T7term
Terms and licenses: Academic/Nonprofit Terms; Industry Terms: Not Available to Industry
How to cite: pET28-His6-GFP-C-LACE was a gift from Jeffrey Bode (Addgene plasmid # 133913 ; http://n2t.net/addgene:133913 ; RRID:Addgene_133913)
