>Addgene plasmid #133913 | pET28-His6-GFP-C-LACE | depositor partial sequence | sequence record 257467 | pET28-His6-GFP-C-LACE sequence 1048 bps
TAATTTTGTTTAACTTTAAGAAGGAGATATACCATGGGCAGTTCACATCATCATCATCATCACAGCAGCG
GTGCCGAAAACTTATATTTTCAGGGTATGCGTAAAGGCGAAGAATTATTTACGGGCGTAGTGCCTATTTT
AGTGGAACTGGATGGCGATGTGAATGGACACAAGTTTAGCGTGCGTGGCGAAGGTGAAGGCGATGCGACA
AATGGCAAGCTGACGCTGAAATTTATCTGTACGACCGGTAAACTGCCGGTTCCCTGGCCGACCCTGGTTA
CCACCCTGACATACGGTGTGCAATGCTTCGCCCGCTATCCAGATCACATGAAACAGCATGACTTTTTCAA
GAGCGCGATGCCCGAAGGCTACGTTCAAGAGCGTACCATCAGCTTCAAAGATGACGGCACTTATAAAACC
CGCGCGGAAGTAAAGTTTGAAGGTGATACACTGGTCAATCGCATCGAACTGAAGGGTATTGACTTTAAAG
AAGATGGCAACATCTTAGGCCATAAATTAGAGTATAACTTCAACTCACACAATGTGTACATTACGGCAGA
CAAACAGAAGAACGGTATTAAGGCCAACTTCAAGATTCGTCATAACGTAGAAGATGGCTCGGTCCAGTTA
GCGGATCACTATCAACAGAATACCCCTATTGGCGATGGTCCAGTTCTGCTGCCGGATAATCACTACCTGA
GTACGCAGTCAGTCCTGTCGAAAGACCCGAATGAGAAACGCGACCATATGGTTCTGTTAGAATTCGTAAC
TGCCGCAGGCATTACCCACGGCATGGACGAGCTGTACAAAGGTAGCGGTCCGCGTAAGGTTATCAAAATG
GAATCGGAAGAGTAACTCGAGCACCACCACCACCACCACTGAGATCCGGCTGCTAACAAAGCCCGAAAGG
AAGCTGAGTTGGCTGCTGCCACCGCTGAGCAATAACTAGCATAACCCCTTGGGGCCTCTAAACGGGTCTT
GAGGGGTTTTTTGCTGAAAGGAGGAACTATATCCGGATTGGCGAATGGNACGCGCCCTGTAGCGGCGC
